>Addgene plasmid #144175 | TFORF1434 | addgene full sequence | sequence record 404065 | Addgene NGS Result
TTAATGTAGTCTTATGCAATACTCTTGTAGTCTTGCAACATGGTAACGATGAGTTAGCAACATGCCTTAC
AAGGAGAGAAAAAGCACCGTGCATGCCGATTGGTGGAAGTAAGGTGGTACGATCGTGCCTTATTAGGAAG
GCAACAGACGGGTCTGACATGGATTGGACGAACCACTGAATTGCCGCATTGCAGAGATATTGTATTTAAG
TGCCTAGCTCGATACATAAACGGGTCTCTCTGGTTAGACCAGATCTGAGCCTGGGAGCTCTCTGGCTAAC
TAGGGAACCCACTGCTTAAGCCTCAATAAAGCTTGCCTTGAGTGCTTCAAGTAGTGTGTGCCCGTCTGTT
GTGTGACTCTGGTAACTAGAGATCCCTCAGACCCTTTTAGTCAGTGTGGAAAATCTCTAGCAGTGGCGCC
CGAACAGGGACTTGAAAGCGAAAGGGAAACCAGAGGAGCTCTCTCGACGCAGGACTCGGCTTGCTGAAGC
GCGCACGGCAAGAGGCGAGGGGCGGCGACTGGTGAGTACGCCAAAAATTTTGACTAGCGGAGGCTAGAAG
GAGAGAGATGGGTGCGAGAGCGTCAGTATTAAGCGGGGGAGAATTAGATCGCGATGGGAAAAAATTCGGT
TAAGGCCAGGGGGAAAGAAAAAATATAAATTAAAACATATAGTATGGGCAAGCAGGGAGCTAGAACGATT
CGCAGTTAATCCTGGCCTGTTAGAAACATCAGAAGGCTGTAGACAAATACTGGGACAGCTACAACCATCC
CTTCAGACAGGATCAGAAGAACTTAGATCATTATATAATACAGTAGCAACCCTCTATTGTGTGCATCAAA
GGATAGAGATAAAAGACACCAAGGAAGCTTTAGACAAGATAGAGGAAGAGCAAAACAAAAGTAAGACCAC
CGCACAGCAAGCGGCCGCTGATCTTCAGACCTGGAGGAGGAGATATGAGGGACAATTGGAGAAGTGAATT
ATATAAATATAAAGTAGTAAAAATTGAACCATTAGGAGTAGCACCCACCAAGGCAAAGAGAAGAGTGGTG
CAGAGAGAAAAAAGAGCAGTGGGAATAGGAGCTTTGTTCCTTGGGTTCTTGGGAGCAGCAGGAAGCACTA
TGGGCGCAGCGTCAATGACGCTGACGGTACAGGCCAGACAATTATTGTCTGGTATAGTGCAGCAGCAGAA
CAATTTGCTGAGGGCTATTGAGGCGCAACAGCATCTGTTGCAACTCACAGTCTGGGGCATCAAGCAGCTC
CAGGCAAGAATCCTGGCTGTGGAAAGATACCTAAAGGATCAACAGCTCCTGGGGATTTGGGGTTGCTCTG
GAAAACTCATTTGCACCACTGCTGTGCCTTGGAATGCTAGTTGGAGTAATAAATCTCTGGAACAGATTTG
GAATCACACGACCTGGATGGAGTGGGACAGAGAAATTAACAATTACACAAGCTTAATACACTCCTTAATT
GAAGAATCGCAAAACCAGCAAGAAAAGAATGAACAAGAATTATTGGAATTAGATAAATGGGCAAGTTTGT
GGAATTGGTTTAACATAACAAATTGGCTGTGGTATATAAAATTATTCATAATGATAGTAGGAGGCTTGGT
AGGTTTAAGAATAGTTTTTGCTGTACTTTCTATAGTGAATAGAGTTAGGCAGGGATATTCACCATTATCG
TTTCAGACCCACCTCCCAACCCCGAGGGGACCCATGCATTGCATCTCAATTAGTCAGCAACCAGGTGTGG
AAAGTCCCCAGGCTCCCCAGCAGGCAGAAGTATGCAAAGCATGCGTCTCAATTAGTCAGCAACCATAGTC
CCGCCCCTAACTCCGCCCATCCCGCCCCTAACTCCGCCCAGTTCCGCCCATTCTCCGCCCCATGGCTGAC
TAATTTTTTTTATTTATGCAGAGGCCGAGGCCGCCTCGGCCTCTGAGCTATTCCAGAAGTAGTGAGGAGG
CTTTTTTGGAGGCCTAGGCTTTTGCAAAAAGCTTTCTAGAGGTACCACCGGAGCTTACCATGACCGAGTA
CAAGCCCACGGTGCGCCTCGCCACCCGCGACGACGTCCCCAGGGCCGTACGCACCCTCGCCGCCGCGTTC
GCCGACTACCCCGCCACGCGCCACACCGTCGATCCGGACCGCCACATCGAGCGGGTCACCGAGCTGCAAG
AACTCTTCCTCACGCGCGTCGGGCTCGACATCGGCAAGGTGTGGGTCGCGGACGACGGCGCCGCCGTGGC
GGTCTGGACCACGCCGGAGAGCGTCGAAGCGGGGGCGGTGTTCGCCGAGATCGGCCCGCGCATGGCCGAG
TTGAGCGGTTCCCGGCTGGCCGCGCAGCAACAGATGGAAGGCCTCCTGGCGCCGCACCGGCCCAAGGAGC
CCGCGTGGTTCCTGGCCACCGTCGGCGTCTCGCCCGACCACCAGGGCAAGGGTCTGGGCAGCGCCGTCGT
GCTCCCCGGAGTGGAGGCGGCCGAGCGCGCCGGGGTGCCCGCCTTCCTGGAGACCTCCGCGCCCCGCAAC
CTCCCCTTCTACGAGCGGCTCGGCTTCACCGTCACCGCCGACGTCGAGGTGCCCGAAGGACCGCGCACCT
GGTGCATGACCCGCAAGCCCGGTGCCAGTTAACGAATTCTAGATCTTGAGACAAATGGCAGTATTCATCC
ACAATTTTAAAAGAAAAGGGGGGATTGGGGGGTACAGTGCAGGGGAAAGAATAGTAGACATAATAGCAAC
AGACATACAAACTAAAGAATTACAAAAACAAATTACAAAAATTCAAAATTTTCGGGTTTATTACAGGGAC
AGCAGAGATCCACTTTGGCGCCGGCTCGAGGCCTGCAGGTGCAAAGATGGATAAAGTTTTAAACAGAGAG
GAATCTTTGCAGCTAATGGACCTTCTAGGTCTTGAAAGGAGTGGGAATTGGCTCCGGTGCCCGTCAGTGG
GCAGAGCGCACATCGCCCACAGTCCCCGAGAAGTTGGGGGGAGGGGTCGGCAATTGAACCGGTGCCTAGA
GAAGGTGGCGCGGGGTAAACTGGGAAAGTGATGTCGTGTACTGGCTCCGCCTTTTTCCCGAGGGTGGGGG
AGAACCGTATATAAGTGCAGTAGTCGCCGTGAACGTTCTTTTTCGCAACGGGTTTGCCGCCAGAACACAG
GTAAGTGCCGTGTGTGGTTCCCGCGGGCCTGGCCTCTTTACGGGTTATGGCCCTTGCGTGCCTTGAATTA
CTTCCACCTGGCTGCAGTACGTGATTCTTGATCCCGAGCTTCGGGTTGGAAGTGGGTGGGAGAGTTCGAG
GCCTTGCGCTTAAGGAGCCCCTTCGCCTCGTGCTTGAGTTGAGGCCTGGCCTGGGCGCTGGGGCCGCCGC
GTGCGAATCTGGTGGCACCTTCGCGCCTGTCTCGCTGCTTTCGATAAGTCTCTAGCCATTTAAAATTTTT
GATGACCTGCTGCGACGCTTTTTTTCTGGCAAGATAGTCTTGTAAATGCGGGCCAAGATCTGCACACTGG
TATTTCGGTTTTTGGGGCCGCGGGCGGCGACGGGGCCCGTGCGTCCCAGCGCACATGTTCGGCGAGGCGG
GGCCTGCGAGCGCGGCCACCGAGAATCGGACGGGGGTAGTCTCAAGCTGGCCGGCCTGCTCTGGTGCCTG
GCCTCGCGCCGCCGTGTATCGCCCCGCCCTGGGCGGCAAGGCTGGCCCGGTCGGCACCAGTTGCGTGAGC
GGAAAGATGGCCGCTTCCCGGCCCTGCTGCAGGGAGCTCAAAATGGAGGACGCGGCGCTCGGGAGAGCGG
GCGGGTGAGTCACCCACACAAAGGAAAAGGGCCTTTCCGTCCTCAGCCGTCGCTTCATGTGACTCCACGG
AGTACCGGGCGCCGTCCAGGCACCTCGATTAGTTCTCGAGCTTTTGGAGTACGTCGTCTTTAGGTTGGGG
GGAGGGGTTTTATGCGATGGAGTTTCCCCACACTGAGTGGGTGGAGACTGAAGTTAGGCCAGCTTGGCAC
TTGATGTAATTCTCCTTGGAATTTGCCCTTTTTGAGTTTGGATCTTGGTTCATTCTCAAGCCTCAGACAG
TGGTTCAAAGTTTTTTTCTTCCATTTCAGGTGTCGTGAGGCTAGCACCGCCACCATGTGGGTGTGTTTGA
GAGGGATCCTAGACAGCCAAGCCTTCTGGCATGAAACGCTGAGAAGATGGGAGTGTCTGCTGGCAGAGAT
GAAAGTGAGCAGGGGTGAGCGCAGCCACTGCCCAACGCAAACCGTGAAGAAGCTTCTGGAAGAGCAGAGG
CGCCGCCAGCAGCAGCAGCCCGACGCTGGCGGGGTGCAGGGACAATTTCTCCCTCCCCCAGAGCAGCCCC
TGACCCCATCTGTGAATGAGGCTGTGACTGGCCACCCTCCCTTCCCAGCACACTCGGAGACTGTGGGTTC
TGGACCTAGCAGCCTGGGCTTTCCAGACTGGGACCCCAACACGCATGCTGCCTACACTGACAGCCCCTAC
TCTTGCCCTGCTTCTGCTGCCGAAAATTTCCTGCCTCCTGACTTCTACCCACCCTCGGACCCAGGGCAGC
CGTGCCCATTTCCCCAGGGCATGGAGGCTGGACCCTGGAGAGTTTCTGCACCCCCTTCAGGACCCCCACA
GTTCCCCGCTGTGGTCCCTGGACCATCGCTGGAGGTGGCCCGAGCTCACATGCTGGCTTTGGGGCCACAG
CAGCTGCTGGCCCAGGATGAGGAGGGGGACACGCTCCTTCACCTGTTTGCGGCTCGGGGGCTGCGCTGGG
CGGCATATGCTGCGGCTGAGGTGCTCCAGGTGTACCGGCGTCTTGACATTCGTGAGCATAAGGGCAAGAC
CCCTCTCCTGGTGGCGGCTGCTGCCAACCAGCCCCTGATTGTGGAGGATCTGTTGAACCTGGGAGCAGAG
CCCAATGCCGCTGACCATCAGGGACGTTCGGTCTTGCACGTGGCCGCTACCTACGGGCTCCCAGGAGTTC
TCTTGGCTGTGCTTAACTCTGGGGTCCAGGTTGACCTGGAAGCCAGAGACTTCGAGGGCCTCACCCCGCT
CCACACGGCCATCCTGGCCCTTAACGTTGCTATGCGCCCTTCCGACCTCTGTCCCCGGGTGCTGAGCACA
CAGGCCCGAGACAGGCTGGATTGTGTCCACATGTTGCTGCAAATGGGTGCTAATCACACCAGCCAGGAGA
TCAAGAGCAACAAGACAGTTCTGCACTTGGCCGTGCAGGCTGCCAACCCCACTCTGGTTCAGCTGCTGCT
GGAGCTGCCCCGGGGAGACCTGCGGACCTTTGTCAACATGAAGGCCCACGGGAACACAGCCCTCCACATG
GCGGCTGCCCTGCCCCCTGGGCCGGCCCAGGAGGCCATCGTGCGGCACCTGTTGGCAGCTGGGGCGGACC
CCACACTGCGCAACCTGGAGAATGAGCAGCCCGTTCACCTGCTGCGGCCCGGGCCGGGCCCTGAGGGGCT
CCGGCAGCTGTTGAAGAGGAGCCGTGTGGCGCCGCCAGGCCTGTCCTCTTAGTAATGAACTAGTCCGTAA
CTTGAAAGTATTTCGATTTCTTGGCTTTATATATCTTGTGGAAAGGACGACAACTAGTTGTTTCAAGCAA
ACGAACGCGTTAAGTCGACAATCAACCTCTGGATTACAAAATTTGTGAAAGATTGACTGGTATTCTTAAC
TATGTTGCTCCTTTTACGCTATGTGGATACGCTGCTTTAATGCCTTTGTATCATGCTATTGCTTCCCGTA
TGGCTTTCATTTTCTCCTCCTTGTATAAATCCTGGTTGCTGTCTCTTTATGAGGAGTTGTGGCCCGTTGT
CAGGCAACGTGGCGTGGTGTGCACTGTGTTTGCTGACGCAACCCCCACTGGTTGGGGCATTGCCACCACC
TGTCAGCTCCTTTCCGGGACTTTCGCTTTCCCCCTCCCTATTGCCACGGCGGAACTCATCGCCGCCTGCC
TTGCCCGCTGCTGGACAGGGGCTCGGCTGTTGGGCACTGACAATTCCGTGGTGTTGTCGGGGAAATCATC
GTCCTTTCCTTGGCTGCTCGCCTGTGTTGCCACCTGGATTCTGCGCGGGACGTCCTTCTGCTACGTCCCT
TCGGCCCTCAATCCAGCGGACCTTCCTTCCCGCGGCCTGCTGCCGGCTCTGCGGCCTCTTCCGCGTCTTC
GCCTTCGCCCTCAGACGAGTCGGATCTCCCTTTGGGCCGCCTCCCCGCGTCGACTTTAAGACCAATGACT
TACAAGGCAGCTGTAGATCTTAGCCACTTTTTAAAAGAAAAGGGGGGACTGGAAGGGCTAATTCACTCCC
AACGAAGACAAGATCTGCTTTTTGCTTGTACTGGGTCTCTCTGGTTAGACCAGATCTGAGCCTGGGAGCT
CTCTGGCTAACTAGGGAACCCACTGCTTAAGCCTCAATAAAGCTTGCCTTGAGTGCTTCAAGTAGTGTGT
GCCCGTCTGTTGTGTGACTCTGGTAACTAGAGATCCCTCAGACCCTTTTAGTCAGTGTGGAAAATCTCTA
GCAGTACGTATAGTAGTTCATGTCATCTTATTATTCAGTATTTATAACTTGCAAAGAAATGAATATCAGA
GAGTGAGAGGAACTTGTTTATTGCAGCTTATAATGGTTACAAATAAAGCAATAGCATCACAAATTTCACA
AATAAAGCATTTTTTTCACTGCATTCTAGTTGTGGTTTGTCCAAACTCATCAATGTATCTTATCATGTCT
GGCTCTAGCTATCCCGCCCCTAACTCCGCCCATCCCGCCCCTAACTCCGCCCAGTTCCGCCCATTCTCCG
CCCCATGGCTGACTAATTTTTTTTATTTATGCAGAGGCCGAGGCCGCCTCGGCCTCTGAGCTATTCCAGA
AGTAGTGAGGAGGCTTTTTTGGAGGCCTAGGGACGTACCCAATTCGCCCTATAGTGAGTCGTATTACGCG
CGCTCACTGGCCGTCGTTTTACAACGTCGTGACTGGGAAAACCCTGGCGTTACCCAACTTAATCGCCTTG
CAGCACATCCCCCTTTCGCCAGCTGGCGTAATAGCGAAGAGGCCCGCACCGATCGCCCTTCCCAACAGTT
GCGCAGCCTGAATGGCGAATGGG
[124 nt withheld, positions 7094-7217]
C
[91 nt withheld, positions 7219-7309]
A
[49 nt withheld, positions 7311-7359]
CCTTTGACGTTGGAGTCCACGTTCTTT
[37 nt withheld, positions 7387-7423]
ACCCTATCTCGGTCTATTCTTTTGATTTATAAGGGATTTTGCCGATTTCGGCCTATTGGTTAAAAAATGA
GCTGATTTAACAAAAATTTAACGCGAATTTTAACAAAATATTAACGCTTACAATTTAGGTGGCACTTTTC
GGGGAAATGTGCGCGGAACCCCTATTTGTTTATTTTTCTAAATACATTCAAATATGTATCCGCTCATGAG
ACAATAACCCTGATAAATGCTTCAATAATATTGAAAAAGGAAGAGTATGAGTATTCAACATTTCCGTGTC
GCCCTTATTCCCTTTTTTGCGGCATTTTGCCTTCCTGTTTTTGCTCACCCAGAAACGCTGGTGAAAGTAA
AAGATGCTGAAGATCAGTTGGGTGCACGAGTGGGTTACATCGAACTGGATCTCAACAGCGGTAAGATCCT
TGAGAGTTTTCGCCCCGAAGAACGTTTTCCAATGATGAGCACTTTTAAAGTTCTGCTATGTGGCGCGGTA
TTATCCCGTATTGACGCCGGGCAAGAGCAACTCGGTCGCCGCATACACTATTCTCAGAATGACTTGGTTG
AGTACTCACCAGTCACAGAAAAGCATCTTACGGATGGCATGACAGTAAGAGAATTATGCAGTGCTGCCAT
AACCATGAGTGATAACACTGCGGCCAACTTACTTCTGACAACGATCGGAGGACCGAAGGAGCTAACCGCT
TTTTTGCACAACATGGGGGATCATGTAACTCGCCTTGATCGTTGGGAACCGGAGCTGAATGAAGCCATAC
CAAACGACGAGCGTGACACCACGATGCCTGTAGCAATGGCAACAACGTTGCGCAAACTATTAACTGGCGA
ACTACTTACTCTAGCTTCCCGGCAACAATTAATAGACTGGATGGAGGCGGATAAAGTTGCAGGACCACTT
CTGCGCTCGGCCCTTCCGGCTGGCTGGTTTATTGCTGATAAATCTGGAGCCGGTGAGCGTGGGTCTCGCG
GTATCATTGCAGCACTGGGGCCAGATGGTAAGCCCTCCCGTATCGTAGTTATCTACACGACGGGGAGTCA
GGCAACTATGGATGAACGAAATAGACAGATCGCTGAGATAGGTGCCTCACTGATTAAGCATTGGTAACTG
TCAGACCAAGTTTACTCATATATACTTTAGATTGATTTAAAACTTCATTTTTAATTTAAAAGGATCTAGG
TGAAGATCCTTTTTGATAATCTCATGACCAAAATCCCTTAACGTGAGTTTTCGTTCCACTGAGCGTCAGA
CCCCGTAGAAAAGATCAAAGGATCTTCTTGAGATCCTTTTTTTCTGCGCGTAATCTGCTGCTTGCAAACA
AAAAAACCACCGCTACCAGCGGTGGTTTGTTTGCCGGATCAAGAGCTACCAACTCTTTTTCCGAAGGTAA
CTGGCTTCAGCAGAGCGCAGATACCAAATACTGTTCTTCTAGTGTAGCCGTAGTTAGGCCACCACTTCAA
GAACTCTGTAGCACCGCCTACATACCTCGCTCTGCTAATCCTGTTACCAGTGGCTGCTGCCAGTGGCGAT
AAGTCGTGTCTTACCGGGTTGGACTCAAGACGATAGTTACCGGATAAGGCGCAGCGGTCGGGCTGAACGG
GGGGTTCGTGCACACAGCCCAGCTTGGAGCGAACGACCTACACCGAACTGAGATACCTACAGCGTGAGCT
ATGAGAAAGCGCCACGCTTCCCGAAGGGAGAAAGGCGGACAGGTATCCGGTAAGCGGCAGGGTCGGAACA
GGAGAGCGCACGAGGGAGCTTCCAGGGGGAAACGCCTGGTATCTTTATAGTCCTGTCGGGTTTCGCCACC
TCTGACTTGAGCGTCGATTTTTGTGATGCTCGTCAGGGGGGCGGAGCCTATGGAAAAACGCCAGCAACGC
GGCCTTTTTACGGTTCCTGGCCTTTTGCTGGCCTTTTGCTCACATGTTCTTTCCTGCGTTATCCCCTGAT
TCTGTGGATAACCGTATTACCGCCTTTGAGTGAGCTGATACCGCTCGCCGCAGCCGAACGACCGAGCGCA
GCGAGTCAGTGAGCGAGGAAGCGGAAGAGCGCCCAATACGCAAACCGCCTCTCCCCGCGCGTTGGCCGAT
TCATTAATGCAGCTGGCACGACAGGTTTCCCGACTGGAAAGCGGGCAGTGAGCGCAACGCAATTAATGTG
AGTTAGCTCACTCATTAGGCACCCCAGGCTTTACACTTTATGCTTCCGGCTCGTATGTTGTGTGGAATTG
TGAGCGGATAACAATTTCACACAGGAAACAGCTATGACCATGATTACGCCAAGCGCGCAATTAACCCTCA
CTAAAGGGAACAAAAGCTGGAGCTGCAAGC
Features (pLannotate 1.2.2; 31 found; start..end, strand, type, name):
      5..231     +  promoter       RSV promoter: Rous sarcoma virus enhancer/promoter
    232..412     +  LTR            5' LTR (truncated): truncated 5' long terminal repeat (LTR) from HIV-1
    459..584     +  misc_feature   HIV-1 Ψ: packaging signal of human immunodeficiency virus type 1
    568..931     +  CDS            HIV-1 gag (fragment): gag protein from human immunodeficiency virus 1; gag
   1077..1310    +  misc_feature   RRE: The Rev response element (RRE) of HIV-1 allows for Rev-dependent mRNA export from the nucleus to the cytoplasm.
   1687..1713    +  CDS            Rev (fragment): human immunodeficiency virus 1 (HIV-1) Rev protein; rev; enhances nuclear export of unspliced and incompletely spliced viral mRNAs
   1720..1743    +  promoter       SV40 promoter (fragment): SV40 early promoter
   1744..1815    +  promoter       SV40 promoter (fragment): SV40 enhancer and early promoter
   1839..1974    +  rep_origin     SV40 ori: SV40 origin of replication
   2020..2616    +  CDS            PuroR (fragment): puromycin N-acetyltransferase; pac from Streptomyces; confers resistance to puromycin
   2665..2782    +  misc_feature   cPPT/CTS: central polypurine tract and central termination sequence of HIV-1
   2847..2913    +  CDS            small t antigen (fragment): SV40 (simian virus 40) small t antigen
   2920..4098    +  promoter       EF-1α promoter: strong constitutive promoter for human elongation factor EF-1α
   4571..5509    +  CDS            NFKBID: IKBD_HUMAN - Also known as IKBNS. Experimental evidence at protein level: Swiss-Prot protein existence level 1. Regulates the expression of IL-2, IL-6, and other cytokines through regulation on NF-kappa-B activity. Functions in the regulation of inflammatory responses. Involved in the induction of T helper 17 cells (Th17) differentiation upon recognition of antigen by T cell antigen receptor (TCR). May also regulate TCR-induced negative selection of thymocytes. From Homo sapiens (Human).
   5525..5578    +  promoter       U6 promoter (fragment): RNA polymerase III promoter for human U6 snRNA
   5620..6208    +  misc_feature   WPRE: woodchuck hepatitis virus posttranscriptional regulatory element
   6259..6278    +  misc_feature   cPPT/CTS (fragment): central polypurine tract and central termination sequence of HIV-1
   6280..6513    +  LTR            3' LTR (ΔU3): self-inactivating 3' long terminal repeat (LTR) from HIV-1
   6591..6712    +  polyA_signal   SV40 poly(A) signal: SV40 polyadenylation signal
   6752..6887    +  rep_origin     SV40 ori: SV40 origin of replication
   6908..6926    -  promoter       T7 promoter: promoter for bacteriophage T7 RNA polymerase
   6934..7089    +  CDS            lacZα (fragment): LacZα fragment of β-galactosidase; lacZ fragment
   7094..7522    +  rep_origin     f1 ori (sequence partly withheld): f1 bacteriophage origin of replication; arrow indicates direction of (+) strand synthesis
   7575..7679    +  promoter       AmpR promoter: bla
   7680..8540    +  CDS            AmpR: β-lactamase; bla; confers resistance to ampicillin, carbenicillin, and related antibiotics
   8711..9299    +  rep_origin     ori: high-copy-number ColE1/pMB1/pBR322/pUC origin of replication
   9482..9574    +  CDS            lacI (fragment): lac repressor; lacI; The lac repressor binds to the lac operator to inhibit transcription in E. coli. This inhibition can be relieved by adding lactose or isopropyl-β-D-thiogalactopyranoside (IPTG).
   9587..9608    +  protein_bind   CAP binding site: CAP binding activates transcription in the presence of cAMP. E. coli catabolite activator protein
   9623..9653    +  promoter       lac promoter: promoter for the E. coli lac operon
   9661..9677    +  protein_bind   lac operator: The lac repressor binds to the lac operator to inhibit transcription in E. coli. This inhibition can be relieved by adding lactose or isopropyl-β-D-thiogalactopyranoside (IPTG). lac repressor encoded by lacI
   9722..9740    +  promoter       T3 promoter: promoter for bacteriophage T3 RNA polymerase
