[The description below was written by a language model from this plasmid's Addgene catalogue record and pLannotate feature annotations shown in this document.]
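Description:
TFORF1434 is a lentiviral mammalian expression plasmid built on the pLX_TRC317 backbone and carrying the human NFKBID open reading frame (also known as IkappaBNS), a regulator of NF-κB activity and cytokine expression. It belongs to a barcoded transcription factor ORF collection in which each construct carries a unique 24-bp barcode, so that the overexpressed factor can be identified in pooled screens. The barcode is not annotated in the feature table. In bacteria the plasmid is maintained through a high-copy ColE1/pUC-type origin and ampicillin resistance, and an f1 origin is also present. The depositor warns that the plasmid can recombine, as is common for LTR-containing vectors.

The viral cassette has a third-generation layout. An RSV promoter drives a truncated HIV-1 5' LTR, followed by the Ψ packaging signal with a gag fragment, the RRE for Rev-dependent RNA export, and a cPPT/CTS. The cassette ends in a self-inactivating ΔU3 3' LTR with an SV40 poly(A) signal downstream. Inside it, an SV40 promoter/origin segment precedes the puromycin N-acetyltransferase gene, which allows selection of transduced cells. A full EF-1α promoter then drives the NFKBID insert, and a WPRE downstream enhances transcript expression. The catalogue lists the insert as about 1.5 kb, whereas the annotated NFKBID coding match spans only about 0.94 kb within the region between the promoter and the WPRE. The annotation therefore appears to cover only part of the isoform that was cloned. The short U6, lacZα, lacI and small t antigen fragments look like backbone remnants rather than functional elements. The construct is intended for producing lentivirus that stably overexpresses NFKBID, for example in directed differentiation screens.
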