Addgene plasmid #144175: TFORF1434
Purpose: Lentiviral vector for overexpressing transcription factor ORFs with unique 24-bp barcodes. Barcodes facilitate identification of transcription factors in pooled screens.
Depositing lab: Feng Zhang. Depositing organization: Broad Institute. Publication: A transcription factor atlas of directed differentiation. Joung J, Ma S, Tay T, Geiger-Schuller KR, Kirchgatterer PC, Verdine VK, Guo B, Arias-Garcia MA, Allen WE, Singh A, Kuksenko O, Abudayyeh OO, Gootenberg JS, Fu Z, Macrae RK, Buenrostro JD, Regev A, Zhang F. Cell. 2023 Jan 5;186(1):209-229.e26. doi: 10.1016/j.cell.2022.11.026. PubMed 36608654.
Backbone
  Vector backbone: pLX_TRC317
  Backbone manufacturer: Broad Institute Genetic Perturbation Platform
  Backbone size w/o insert (bp): 8264
  Vector type: Mammalian Expression, Lentiviral
  Selectable markers: Puromycin
Growth in bacteria
  Bacterial resistance: Ampicillin, 100 μg/mL
  Growth temperature: 37°C
  Growth strain: NEB Stable
  Copy number: High Copy
Gene/Insert
  Gene/Insert name: NFKBID
  Species: H. sapiens (human)
  Insert size (bp): 1499
  Entrez Gene: NFKBID (a.k.a. MGC11314, TA-NFKBH, IkappaBNS, MGC149503)
  Promoter: EF1a
  Cloning method: Unknown
  Sequencing primers: 5′ GGGTGGAGACTGAAGTTAGGCCAG; 3′ CACATAGCGTAAAAGGAGCAACATAG
Terms and licenses: Academic/Nonprofit Terms; Industry Terms: Not Available to Industry
Depositor comments: XM_011527419,ENST00000606253 . The transcription factor ORF portion of this plasmid was synthesized by Genewiz. Please test multiple small colonies in case of plasmid recombination. To make this collection available in a timely manner, a portion of this collection was not fully sequenced by Addgene. If an Addgene verified full plasmid sequence is not available, please contact us prior to placing an order to request the full sequence.
How to cite: TFORF1434 was a gift from Feng Zhang (Addgene plasmid # 144175 ; http://n2t.net/addgene:144175 ; RRID:Addgene_144175)
