>Addgene plasmid #144175 | TFORF1434 | depositor partial sequence | sequence record 284640 | Insert
ACCGCCACCATGTGGGTGTGTTTGAGAGGGATCCTAGACAGCCAAGCCTTCTGGCATGAAACGCTGAGAA
GATGGGAGTGTCTGCTGGCAGAGATGAAAGTGAGCAGGGGTGAGCGCAGCCACTGCCCAACGCAAACCGT
GAAGAAGCTTCTGGAAGAGCAGAGGCGCCGCCAGCAGCAGCAGCCCGACGCTGGCGGGGTGCAGGGACAA
TTTCTCCCTCCCCCAGAGCAGCCCCTGACCCCATCTGTGAATGAGGCTGTGACTGGCCACCCTCCCTTCC
CAGCACACTCGGAGACTGTGGGTTCTGGACCTAGCAGCCTGGGCTTTCCAGACTGGGACCCCAACACGCA
TGCTGCCTACACTGACAGCCCCTACTCTTGCCCTGCTTCTGCTGCCGAAAATTTCCTGCCTCCTGACTTC
TACCCACCCTCGGACCCAGGGCAGCCGTGCCCATTTCCCCAGGGCATGGAGGCTGGACCCTGGAGAGTTT
CTGCACCCCCTTCAGGACCCCCACAGTTCCCCGCTGTGGTCCCTGGACCATCGCTGGAGGTGGCCCGAGC
TCACATGCTGGCTTTGGGGCCACAGCAGCTGCTGGCCCAGGATGAGGAGGGGGACACGCTCCTTCACCTG
TTTGCGGCTCGGGGGCTGCGCTGGGCGGCATATGCTGCGGCTGAGGTGCTCCAGGTGTACCGGCGTCTTG
ACATTCGTGAGCATAAGGGCAAGACCCCTCTCCTGGTGGCGGCTGCTGCCAACCAGCCCCTGATTGTGGA
GGATCTGTTGAACCTGGGAGCAGAGCCCAATGCCGCTGACCATCAGGGACGTTCGGTCTTGCACGTGGCC
GCTACCTACGGGCTCCCAGGAGTTCTCTTGGCTGTGCTTAACTCTGGGGTCCAGGTTGACCTGGAAGCCA
GAGACTTCGAGGGCCTCACCCCGCTCCACACGGCCATCCTGGCCCTTAACGTTGCTATGCGCCCTTCCGA
CCTCTGTCCCCGGGTGCTGAGCACACAGGCCCGAGACAGGCTGGATTGTGTCCACATGTTGCTGCAAATG
GGTGCTAATCACACCAGCCAGGAGATCAAGAGCAACAAGACAGTTCTGCACTTGGCCGTGCAGGCTGCCA
ACCCCACTCTGGTTCAGCTGCTGCTGGAGCTGCCCCGGGGAGACCTGCGGACCTTTGTCAACATGAAGGC
CCACGGGAACACAGCCCTCCACATGGCGGCTGCCCTGCCCCCTGGGCCGGCCCAGGAGGCCATCGTGCGG
CACCTGTTGGCAGCTGGGGCGGACCCCACACTGCGCAACCTGGAGAATGAGCAGCCCGTTCACCTGCTGC
GGCCCGGGCCGGGCCCTGAGGGGCTCCGGCAGCTGTTGAAGAGGAGCCGTGTGGCGCCGCCAGGCCTGTC
CTCTTAGTAATGAACTAGTCCGTAACTTGAAAGTATTTCGATTTCTTGGCTTTATATATCTTGTGGAAAG
GACGACAACTAGTTGTTTCAAGCAAACGA
