>Addgene plasmid #144175 | TFORF1434 | depositor partial sequence | sequence record 284641 | Barcode
CAACTAGTTGTTTCAAGCAAACGA
